>Addgene plasmid #240982 | pAAV-CCR6-NanoLuc | addgene full sequence | sequence record 478944 | Addgene NGS Result
CCTGCAGGCAGCTGCGCGCTCGCTCGCTCACTGAGGCCGCCCGGGCGTCGGGCGACCTTTGGTCGCCCGG
CCTCAGTGAGCGAGCGAGCGCGCAGAGAGGGAGTGGCCAACTCCATCACTAGGGGTTCCTGCGGCCGCAC
GCGTTGTACATAGTAATCAATTACGGGGTCATTAGTTCATAGCCCATATATGGAGTTCCGCGTTACATAA
CTTACGGTAAATGGCCCGCCTGGCTGACCGCCCAACGACCCCCGCCCATTGACGTCAATAATGACGTATG
TTCCCATAGTAACGCCAATAGGGACTTTCCATTGACGTCAATGGGTGGAGTATTTACGGTAAACTGCCCA
CTTGGCAGTACATCAAGTGTATCATATGCCAAGTACGCCCCCTATTGACGTCAATGACGGTAAATGGCCC
GCCTGGCATTATGCCCAGTACATGACCTTATGGGACTTTCCTACTTGGCAGTACATCTACGTATTAGTCA
TCGCTATTACCATGGTGATGCGGTTTTGGCAGTACATCAATGGGCGTGGATAGCGGTTTGACTCACGGGG
ATTTCCAAGTCTCCACCCCATTGACGTCAATGGGAGTTTGTTTTGGCACCAAAATCAACGGGACTTTCCA
AAATGTCGTAACAACTCCGCCCCATTGACGCAAATGGGCGGTAGGCGTGTACGGTGGGAGGTCTATATAA
GCAGAGCTCTCTGGCTAACTAGAGAACCCACTGCTTACTGGCTTATCGAAATTAATACGACTCACTATAG
GGAGACCCAAGCTTGCCACCATGAGCGGAGAGAGCATGAACTTCAGTGATGTGTTCGATTCCAGTGAGGA
CTACTTCGTGTCCGTCAATACATCCTACTACAGCGTAGATTCTGAGATGCTGCTTTGCTCCCTGCAGGAG
GTGCGCCAGTTCTCCCGACTCTTCGTTCCCATCGCGTATTCACTCATCTGCGTCTTTGGCCTCCTGGGGA
ATATCTTGGTAGTCATCACATTTGCTTTTTATAAAAAGGCCAGATCCATGACAGACGTCTACCTGCTTAA
TATGGCCATTGCAGACATCCTGTTCGTCCTGACGCTCCCATTCTGGGCTGTGAGTCACGCTACCGGGGCC
TGGGTGTTCAGTAATGCAACCTGCAAGCTGTTGAAGGGAATTTATGCCATCAACTTTAATTGCGGTATGC
TGCTGCTGACTTGCATAAGTATGGACAGATACATCGCCATAGTACAGGCAACAAAATCCTTCAGACTGAG
GTCTCGAACGCTCCCTAGGTCTAAAATCATTTGTCTTGTTGTATGGGGCTTGAGCGTGATTATTTCCAGC
AGTACTTTCGTGTTTAACCAGAAGTACAACACGCAGGGCAGCGATGTGTGTGAGCCCAAGTACCAGACGG
TATCTGAGCCTATCAGGTGGAAGCTGTTGATGCTGGGTTTGGAATTGCTGTTCGGCTTTTTTATCCCACT
CATGTTTATGATTTTTTGTTATACCTTCATCGTGAAGACCCTGGTCCAGGCACAAAACTCTAAGCGACAC
AAGGCCATCCGGGTAATCATCGCTGTTGTGCTGGTATTTCTGGCTTGCCAGATCCCTCATAATATGGTCC
TTCTGGTAACGGCAGCCAACCTGGGCAAAATGAATCGCTCATGTCAGTCAGAAAAGCTTATCGGGTACAC
CAAAACGGTTACGGAGGTTCTGGCGTTCCTGCATTGTTGCCTTAACCCTGTGCTGTACGCATTTATAGGT
CAGAAGTTTCGAAACTACTTCCTGAAGATTCTCAAAGACCTCTGGTGTGTAAGAAGAAAGTATAAAAGTA
GTGGATTTTCATGCGCAGGACGCTACTCCGAAAACATTTCCAGACAGACCAGTGAGACGGCCGATAACGA
TAACGCCTCCTCCTTTACCATGACTAGTGAGCTGGCCGAGAAGCTGGCCGGCCTGGACATCAACGGTGGA
GCTAGCGTCTTCACACTCGAAGATTTCGTTGGGGACTGGCGACAGACAGCCGGCTACAACCTGGACCAAG
TCCTTGAACAGGGAGGTGTGTCCAGTTTGTTTCAGAATCTCGGGGTGTCCGTAACTCCGATCCAAAGGAT
TGTCCTGAGCGGTGAAAATGGGCTGAAGATCGACATCCATGTCATCATCCCGTATGAAGGTCTGAGCGGC
GACCAAATGGGCCAGATCGAAAAAATTTTTAAGGTGGTGTACCCTGTGGATGATCATCACTTTAAGGTGA
TCCTGCACTATGGCACACTGGTAATCGACGGGGTTACGCCGAACATGATCGACTATTTCGGACGGCCGTA
TGAAGGCATCGCCGTGTTCGACGGCAAAAAGATCACTGTAACAGGGACCCTGTGGAACGGCAACAAAATT
ATCGACGAGCGCCTGATCAACCCCGACGGCTCCCTGCTGTTCCGAGTAACCATCAACGGAGTGACCGGCT
GGCGGCTGTGCGAACGCATTCTGGCGGGCAAGCCGATCCCTAACCCTCTGCTGGGCCTGGACAGCACTTA
GTAAGAATTCCTCGAGCTAGAGCTCGCTGATCAGCCTCGACTGTGCCTTCTAGTTGCCAGCCATCTGTTG
TTTGCCCCTCCCCCGTGCCTTCCTTGACCCTGGAAGGTGCCACTCCCACTGTCCTTTCCTAATAAAATGA
GGAAATTGCATCGCATTGTCTGAGTAGGTGTCATTCTATTCTGGGGGGTGGGGTGGGGCAGGACAGCAAG
GGGGAGGATTGGGAAGACAATAGCAGGCATGCTGGGGAGGTAACCACGTGCGGACCGAGCGGCCGCAGGA
ACCCCTAGTGATGGAGTTGGCCACTCCCTCTCTGCGCGCTCGCTCGCTCACTGAGGCCGGGCGACCAAAG
GTCGCCCGACGCCCGGGCTTTGCCCGGGCGGCCTCAGTGAGCGAGCGAGCGCGCAGCTGCCTGCAGGGGC
GCCTGATGCGGTATTTTCTCCTTACGCATCTGTGCGGTATTTCACACCGCATA
[95 nt withheld, positions 2994-3088]
T
[46 nt withheld, positions 3090-3135]
C
[141 nt withheld, positions 3137-3277]
CCTTTGACGTTGGAGTCCACGTTCTTT
[37 nt withheld, positions 3305-3341]
ACTCTATCTCGGGCTATTCTTTTGATTTATAAGGGATTTTGCCGATTTCGGTCTATTGGTTAAAAAATGA
GCTGATTTAACAAAAATTTAACGCGAATTTTAACAAAATATTAACGTTTACAATTTTATGGTGCACTCTC
AGTACAATCTGCTCTGATGCCGCATAGTTAAGCCAGCCCCGACACCCGCCAACACCCGCTGACGCGCCCT
GACGGGCTTGTCTGCTCCCGGCATCCGCTTACAGACAAGCTGTGACCGTCTCCGGGAGCTGCATGTGTCA
GAGGTTTTCACCGTCATCACCGAAACGCGCGAGACGAAAGGGCCTCGTGATACGCCTATTTTTATAGGTT
AATGTCATGATAATAATGGTTTCTTAGACGTCAGGTGGCACTTTTCGGGGAAATGTGCGCGGAACCCCTA
TTTGTTTATTTTTCTAAATACATTCAAATATGTATCCGCTCATGAGACAATAACCCTGATAAATGCTTCA
ATAATATTGAAAAAGGAAGAGTATGAGTATTCAACATTTCCGTGTCGCCCTTATTCCCTTTTTTGCGGCA
TTTTGCCTTCCTGTTTTTGCTCACCCAGAAACGCTGGTGAAAGTAAAAGATGCTGAAGATCAGTTGGGTG
CACGAGTGGGTTACATCGAACTGGATCTCAACAGCGGTAAGATCCTTGAGAGTTTTCGCCCCGAAGAACG
TTTTCCAATGATGAGCACTTTTAAAGTTCTGCTATGTGGCGCGGTATTATCCCGTATTGACGCCGGGCAA
GAGCAACTCGGTCGCCGCATACACTATTCTCAGAATGACTTGGTTGAGTACTCACCAGTCACAGAAAAGC
ATCTTACGGATGGCATGACAGTAAGAGAATTATGCAGTGCTGCCATAACCATGAGTGATAACACTGCGGC
CAACTTACTTCTGACAACGATCGGAGGACCGAAGGAGCTAACCGCTTTTTTGCACAACATGGGGGATCAT
GTAACTCGCCTTGATCGTTGGGAACCGGAGCTGAATGAAGCCATACCAAACGACGAGCGTGACACCACGA
TGCCTGTAGCAATGGCAACAACGTTGCGCAAACTATTAACTGGCGAACTACTTACTCTAGCTTCCCGGCA
ACAATTAATAGACTGGATGGAGGCGGATAAAGTTGCAGGACCACTTCTGCGCTCGGCCCTTCCGGCTGGC
TGGTTTATTGCTGATAAATCTGGAGCCGGTGAGCGTGGAAGCCGCGGTATCATTGCAGCACTGGGGCCAG
ATGGTAAGCCCTCCCGTATCGTAGTTATCTACACGACGGGGAGTCAGGCAACTATGGATGAACGAAATAG
ACAGATCGCTGAGATAGGTGCCTCACTGATTAAGCATTGGTAACTGTCAGACCAAGTTTACTCATATATA
CTTTAGATTGATTTAAAACTTCATTTTTAATTTAAAAGGATCTAGGTGAAGATCCTTTTTGATAATCTCA
TGACCAAAATCCCTTAACGTGAGTTTTCGTTCCACTGAGCGTCAGACCCCGTAGAAAAGATCAAAGGATC
TTCTTGAGATCCTTTTTTTCTGCGCGTAATCTGCTGCTTGCAAACAAAAAAACCACCGCTACCAGCGGTG
GTTTGTTTGCCGGATCAAGAGCTACCAACTCTTTTTCCGAAGGTAACTGGCTTCAGCAGAGCGCAGATAC
CAAATACTGTTCTTCTAGTGTAGCCGTAGTTAGGCCACCACTTCAAGAACTCTGTAGCACCGCCTACATA
CCTCGCTCTGCTAATCCTGTTACCAGTGGCTGCTGCCAGTGGCGATAAGTCGTGTCTTACCGGGTTGGAC
TCAAGACGATAGTTACCGGATAAGGCGCAGCGGTCGGGCTGAACGGGGGGTTCGTGCACACAGCCCAGCT
TGGAGCGAACGACCTACACCGAACTGAGATACCTACAGCGTGAGCTATGAGAAAGCGCCACGCTTCCCGA
AGGGAGAAAGGCGGACAGGTATCCGGTAAGCGGCAGGGTCGGAACAGGAGAGCGCACGAGGGAGCTTCCA
GGGGGAAACGCCTGGTATCTTTATAGTCCTGTCGGGTTTCGCCACCTCTGACTTGAGCGTCGATTTTTGT
GATGCTCGTCAGGGGGGCGGAGCCTATGGAAAAACGCCAGCAACGCGGCCTTTTTACGGTTCCTGGCCTT
TTGCTGGCCTTTTGCTCACATGT
Features (pLannotate 1.2.2; 18 found; start..end, strand, type, name):
     12..39      +  repeat_region  AAV2 ITR (fragment): inverted terminal repeat of adeno-associated virus serotype 2 inverted
     68..95      +  repeat_region  AAV2 ITR (fragment): inverted terminal repeat of adeno-associated virus serotype 2 inverted
    201..504     +  enhancer       CMV enhancer: human cytomegalovirus immediate early enhancer
    505..708     +  promoter       CMV promoter: human cytomegalovirus (CMV) immediate early promoter
    704..737     +  LTR            5' LTR (truncated) (fragment): truncated 5' long terminal repeat (LTR) from HIV-1
    753..771     +  promoter       T7 promoter: promoter for bacteriophage T7 RNA polymerase
    791..1912    +  CDS            CCR6: CCR6_HUMAN - Also known as CKRL3, CMKBR6, GPR29, STRL22. Experimental evidence at protein level: Swiss-Prot protein existence level 1. Receptor for the C-C type chemokine CCL20 (PubMed:9169459). Binds to CCL20 and subsequently transduces a signal by increasing the intracellular calcium ion levels (PubMed:20068036). Although CCL20 is its major ligand it can also act as a receptor for non-chemokine ligands such as beta-defensins (PubMed:25585877). Binds to defensin DEFB1 leading to increase in intracellular calcium ions and cAMP levels. Its binding to DEFB1 is essential for the function of DEFB1
   1967..2476    +  CDS            Nluc: NanoLuc® luciferase human codon-optimized
   2480..2505    +  misc_feature   12Pktag (fragment)
   2561..2768    +  polyA_signal   bGH poly(A) signal: bovine growth hormone polyadenylation signal
   2797..2937    +  repeat_region  AAV2 ITR: inverted terminal repeat of adeno-associated virus serotype 2 inverted
   2942..2993    -  misc_feature   bom (fragment): basis of mobility region from pBR322
   3012..3467    +  rep_origin     f1 ori (sequence partly withheld): f1 bacteriophage origin of replication; arrow indicates direction of (+) strand synthesis
   3468..3517    -  misc_feature   bom (fragment): basis of mobility region from pBR322
   3619..3654    -  CDS            rop (fragment): Rop protein, which maintains plasmids at low copy number; rop
   3749..3853    +  promoter       AmpR promoter: bla
   3854..4714    +  CDS            AmpR: β-lactamase; bla; confers resistance to ampicillin, carbenicillin, and related antibiotics
   4885..5473    +  rep_origin     ori: high-copy-number ColE1/pMB1/pBR322/pUC origin of replication
