[The description below was written by a language model from this plasmid's Addgene catalogue record and pLannotate feature annotations shown in this document.]
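Description:
pAAV-CCR6-NanoLuc is a mammalian expression plasmid built on a pAAV backbone, in which the expression cassette is flanked by AAV2 inverted terminal repeats. The annotation detects a complete ITR downstream of the cassette, but only two short ITR fragments upstream. This may reflect the difficulty of sequencing and annotating these repeats rather than a true truncation. The ITR arrangement is the one used for packaging into recombinant AAV, although the record lists the plasmid simply as a mammalian expression vector. It is propagated in bacteria through a high-copy ColE1/pUC-type origin with ampicillin selection (β-lactamase under its own promoter). An f1 phage origin is also present, along with small remnants of the pBR322 bom and rop regions.

The payload is a fusion of human CCR6, the G protein-coupled receptor for the chemokine CCL20, to human codon-optimized NanoLuc luciferase, with a C-terminal V5 epitope tag according to the catalogue entry. The feature table does not call V5 by name, but shows a short tag-like fragment immediately after NanoLuc where the tag would be expected. Transcription is driven by the CMV immediate early enhancer and promoter and terminated by the bovine growth hormone polyadenylation signal. A T7 promoter sits just upstream of the coding sequence, and a very short match to an HIV-1 LTR at the promoter boundary is probably an annotation artefact.

The stated purpose is to express CCR6-NanoLuc in mammalian cells alongside a LATeNT*-Arrestin construct, part of a light-activated tetanus neurotoxin system for conditional proteolysis. A plausible rationale is that arrestin recruitment to the activated receptor brings the NanoLuc light source close to the light-gated component, but the record does not spell out the mechanism.
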