Addgene plasmid #240982: pAAV-CCR6-NanoLuc
Purpose: Expresses CCR6-NanoLuc in mammalian cells; used with LATeNT*-Arrestin
Depositing lab: Alice Ting. Depositing organization: Stanford University. Publication: Light-activated tetanus neurotoxin for conditional proteolysis and inducible synaptic inhibition in vivo. Roh H, Kim D, Kim B, Jeon Y, Kim Y, Jacko M, Xu F, Lin C, Won Um J, Ting AY. bioRxiv 2025.01.27.635161; doi: 10.1101/2025.01.27.635161.
Backbone
  Vector backbone: pAAV
  Vector type: Mammalian Expression
Growth in bacteria
  Bacterial resistance: Ampicillin, 100 μg/mL
  Growth temperature: 37°C
  Growth strain: NEB Stable
  Copy number: High Copy
Gene/Insert
  Gene/Insert name: CCR6-NanoLuc-V5
  Species: Synthetic
  Tag / fusion protein: V5 (C terminal on insert)
  Cloning method: Gibson Cloning
Terms and licenses: Academic/Nonprofit Terms; Industry Terms: Not Available to Industry
Depositor comments: Please visit https://doi.org/10.1101/2025.01.27.635161 for bioRxiv preprint.
How to cite: pAAV-CCR6-NanoLuc was a gift from Alice Ting (Addgene plasmid # 240982 ; http://n2t.net/addgene:240982 ; RRID:Addgene_240982)
